>Addgene plasmid #210831 | mTALEAD nad7-1 | addgene full sequence | sequence record 444709 | Addgene NGS Result
GGCCCTCTAGAGGATCCCCGGCACCCTACTTAGATCAACACATAAAAGTTAGTAAGTGAAGAACCACAAC
AACAACACTAGATTCATCTTCAAGTGTATGTAGGTATAGTAACATGAACAAGAACAGACTCAAGTACAAG
ATCGCATACGAAAATGGAAATGGCAATGTCACTTCCACATAATCAAACACGAATCCTCATATCAACAAGG
CCTGAGATTCTAACTAGCTCATAACAACTTAGCCAATAGTTACTTGAGACTACCAAATGTATGTAGAACT
AAAGACTAAGGGACAGAGAGTTCGTCTAAACAGGTGAATCTAGTCGTTGTTATCTAATAAACAATTCAGC
CCCAAATGCAGAACACACATAGAGCTCTCTATTGATTCAAATTACGATCTGATACTGATAACGTCTAGAT
TTTTAGGGTTAAAGCAATCAATCACCTGACGATTCAAGGTGGTTGGATCATGACGATTCCAGAAAACATC
AAGCAAGCTCTCAAAGCTACACTCTTTGGGATCATACTGAACTCTAACAACCTCGTTATGTCCCGTAGTG
CCAGTACAGACATCCTCGTAACTCGGATTGTGCACGATGCCATGGCTATACCCAACCTCGGTCTTGGTCA
CACCAGGAACTCTCTGGTAAGCTAGCTCCACTCCCCAGAAACAACCGGCGCCAAATTGCGCGAATTGCTG
ACCTGAAGACGGAACATCATCGTCGGGTCCTTGGGCGATTGCGGCGGAAGATGGGTCAGCTTGGGCTTGA
GGACGAGACCCGAATCCGAGTCTGTTGAAAAGGTTGTTCATTGGGGATTTGTATACGGAGATTGGTCGTC
GAGAGGTTTGAGGGAAAGGACAAATGGGTTTGGCTCTGGAGAAAGAGAGTGCGGCTTTAGAGAGAGAATT
GAGAGGTTTAGAGAGAGATGCGGCGGCGATGAGCGGAGGAGAGACGACGAGGACCTGCATTATCAAAGCA
GTGACGTGGTGAAATTTGGAACTTTTAAGAGGCAGATAGATTTATTATTTGTATCCATTTTCTTCATTGT
TCTAGAATGTCGCGGAACAAATTTTAAAACTAAATCCTAAATTTTTCTAATTTTGTTGCCAATAGTGGAT
ATGTGGGCCGTATAGAAGGAATCTATTGAAGGCCCAAACCCATACTGACGAGCCCAAAGGTTCGTTTTGC
GTTTTATGTTTCGGTTCGATGCCAACGCCACATTCTGAGCTAGGCAAAAAACAAACGTGTCTTTGAATAG
ACTCCTCTCGTTAACACATGCAGCGGCTGCATGGTGACGCCATTAACACGTGGCCTACAATTGCATGATG
TCTCCATTGACACGTGACTTCTCGTCTCCTTTCTTAATATATCTAACAAACACTCCTACCTCTTCCAAAA
TATATACACATCTTTTTGATCAATCTCTCATTCAAAATCTCATTCTCTCTAGTAAACAAGAACAAAAAAA
TGGCGGATACAGCTAGAGGAACCCATCACGATATCATCGGCAGAGACCAGTACCCGATGATGGGCCGAGA
CCGAGACCAGTACCAGATGTCCGGACGAGGATCTGACTACTCCAAGTCTAGGCAGATTGCTAAAGCTGCA
ACTGCTGTCACAGCTGGTGGTTCCCTCCTTGTTCTCTCCAGCCTTACCCTTGTTGGAACTGTCATAGCTT
TGACTGTTGCAACACCTCTGCTCGTTATCTTCAGCCCAATCCTTGTCCCGGCTCTCATCACAGTTGCACT
CCTCATCACCGGTTTTCTTTCCTCTGGAGGGTTTGGCATTGCCGCTATAACCGTTTTCTCTTGGATTTAC
AAGTAAGCACACATTTATCATCTTACTTCATAATTTTGTGCAATATGTGCATGCATGTGTTGAGCCAGTA
GCTTTGGATCAATTTTTTTGGTCGAATAACAAATGTAACAATAAGAAATTGCAAATTCTAGGGAACATTT
GGTTAACTAAATACGAAATTTGACCTAGCTAGCTTGAATGTGTCTGTGTATATCATCTATATAGGTAAAA
TGCTTGGTATGATACCTATTGATTGTGAATAGGTACGCAACGGGAGAGCACCCACAGGGATCAGACAAGT
TGGACAGTGCAAGGATGAAGTTGGGAAGCAAAGCTCAGGATCTGAAAGACAGAGCTCAGTACTACGGACA
GCAACATACTGGTGGGGAACATGACCGTGACCGTACTCGTGGTGGCCAGCACACTACTCAAGGGTGGGCG
CGCCGACCCAGCTTTCTTGTACAAAGTGGTGATATCCCGCGGATGGTGAGCAAGGGCGAGGAGCTGTTCA
CCGGGGTGGTGCCCATCCTGGTCGAGCTGGACGGCGACGTAAACGGCCACAAGTTCAGCGTGTCCGGCGA
GGGCGAGGGCGATGCCACCTACGGCAAGCTGACCCTGAAGTTCATCTGCACCACCGGCAAGCTGCCCGTG
CCCTGGCCCACCCTCGTGACCACCCTGACCTACGGCGTGCAGTGCTTCAGCCGCTACCCCGACCACATGA
AGCAGCACGACTTCTTCAAGTCCGCCATGCCCGAAGGCTACGTCCAGGAGCGCACCATCTTCTTCAAGGA
CGACGGCAACTACAAGACCCGCGCCGAGGTGAAGTTCGAGGGCGACACCCTGGTGAACCGCATCGAGCTG
AAGGGCATCGACTTCAAGGAGGACGGCAACATCCTGGGGCACAAGCTGGAGTACAACTACAACAGCCACA
ACGTCTATATCATGGCCGACAAGCAGAAGAACGGCATCAAGGTGAACTTCAAGATCCGCCACAACATCGA
GGACGGCAGCGTGCAGCTCGCCGACCACTACCAGCAGAACACCCCCATCGGCGACGGCCCCGTGCTGCTG
CCCGACAACCACTACCTGAGCACCCAGTCCGCCCTGAGCAAAGACCCCAACGAGAAGCGCGATCACATGG
TCCTGCTGGAGTTCGTGACCGCCGCCGGGATCACTCTCGGCATGGACGAGCTGTACGAACCCGGCATGTT
ACGTCCTGTAGAAACCCCAACCCGTGAAATCAAAAAACTCGACGGCCTGTGGGCATTCAGTCTGGATCGC
GACCGCAAACCGAAGTCGGCGGCTTTTCTGCTGCAAAAACGCTGGACTGGCATGAACTTCGGTGAAAAAC
CGCAGCAGGGAGGCAAACAATGACCATGGCGGCCGGGAGGGCCATGCTAGAGTCCGCAAAAATCACCAGT
CTCTCTCTACAAATCTATCTCTCTCTATTTTTCTCCAGAATAATGTGTGAGTAGTTCCCAGATAAGGGAA
TTAGGGTTCTTATAGGGTTTCGCTCATGTGTTGAGCATATAAGAAACCCTTAGTATGTATTTGTATTTGT
AAAATACTTCTATCAATAAAATTTCTAATTCCTAAAACCAAAATCCAGTGACCTGCAGGCATGCGACCTC
GAATTATCGATCATGAGCGGAGAATTAAGGGAGTCACGTTATGACCCCCGCCGATGACGCGGGACAAGCC
GTTTTACGTTTGGAACTGACAGAACCGCAACGTTGAAGGAGCCACTGAGCCGCGGGTTTCTGGAGTTTAA
TGAGCTAAGCACATACGTCAGAAACCATTATTGCGCGTTCAAAAGTCGCCTAAGGTCACTATCAGCTAGC
AAATATTTCTTGTCAAAAATGCTCCACTGACGTTCCATAAATTCCCCTCGGTATCCAATTAGAGTCTCAT
ATTCACTCTCAACTCGATCGAGGCATGATTGAACAAGATGGATTGCACGCAGGTTCTCCGGCCGCTTGGG
TGGAGAGGCTATTCGGCTATGACTGGGCACAACAGACAATCGGCTGCTCTGATGCCGCCGTGTTCCGGCT
GTCAGCGCAGGGGCGCCCGGTTCTTTTTGTCAAGACCGACCTGTCCGGTGCCCTGAATGAACTCCAAGAC
GAGGCAGCGCGGCTATCGTGGCTGGCCACGACGGGCGTTCCTTGCGCAGCTGTGCTCGACGTTGTCACTG
AAGCGGGAAGGGACTGGCTGCTATTGGGCGAAGTGCCGGGGCAGGATCTCCTGTCATCTCACCTTGCTCC
TGCCGAGAAAGTATCCATCATGGCTGATGCAATGCGGCGGCTGCATACGCTTGATCCGGCTACCTGCCCA
TTCGACCACCAAGCGAAACATCGCATCGAGCGAGCACGTACTCGGATGGAAGCCGGTCTTGTCGATCAGG
ATGATCTGGACGAAGAGCATCAGGGGCTCGCGCCAGCCGAACTGTTCGCCAGGCTCAAGGCGCGGATGCC
CGACGGCGAGGATCTCGTCGTGACCCACGGCGATGCCTGCTTGCCGAATATCATGGTGGAAAATGGCCGC
TTTTCTGGATTCATCGACTGTGGCCGGCTGGGTGTGGCGGACCGCTATCAGGACATAGCGTTGGCTACCC
GTGATATTGCTGAAGAGCTTGGCGGCGAATGGGCTGACCGCTTCCTCGTGCTTTACGGTATCGCCGCTCC
CGATTCGCAGCGCATCGCCTTCTATCGCCTTCTTGACGAGTTCTTCTGAGCGGGACTCTGGGGTTCGGAC
TCTAGCTAGAGTCAAGCAGATCGTTCAAACATTTGGCAATAAAGTTTCTTAAGATTGAATCCTGTTGCCG
GTCTTGCGATGATTATCATATAATTTCTGTTGAATTACGTTAAGCATGTAATAATTAACATGTAATGCAT
GACGTTATTTATGAGATGGGTTTTTATGATTAGAGTCCCGCAATTATACATTTAATACGCGATAGAAAAC
AAAATATAGCGCGCAAACTAGGATAAATTATCGCGCGCGGTGTCATCTATGTTACTAGATCGACCGGCAT
GCAAGCTGATAATTCAATTCGGCGTTAATTCAGTACATTAAAAACGTCCGCAATGTGTTATTAAGTTGTC
TAAGCGTCAATTTGTTTACACCACAATATATCCTGCCACCAGCCAGCCAACAGCTCCCCGACCGGCAGCT
CGGCACAAAATCACCACTCGATACAGGCAGCCCATCAGTCCGGGACGGCGTCAGCGGGAGAGCCGTTGTA
AGGCGGCAGACTTTGCTCATGTTACCGATGCTATTCGGAAGAACGGCAACTAAGCTGCCGGGTTTGAAAC
ACGGATGATCTCGCGGAGGGTAGCATGTTGATTGTAACGATGACAGAGCGTTGCTGCCTGTGATCAATTC
GGGCACGAACCCAGTGGACATAAGCCTGTTCGGTTCGTAAGCTGTAATGCAAGTAGCGTATGCGCTCACG
CAACTGGTCCAGAACCTTGACCGAACGCAGCGGTGGTAACGGCGCAGTGGCGGTTTTCATGGCTTGTTAT
GACTGTTTTTTTGGGGTACAGTCTATGCCTCGGGCATCCAAGCAGCAAGCGCGTTACGCCGTGGGTCGAT
GTTTGATGTTATGGAGCAGCAACGATGTTACGCAGCAGGGCAGTCGCCCTAAAACAAAGTTAAACATCAT
GGGGGAAGCGGTGATCGCCGAAGTATCGACTCAACTATCAGAGGTAGTTGGCGTCATCGAGCGCCATCTC
GAACCGACGTTGCTGGCCGTACATTTGTACGGCTCCGCAGTGGATGGCGGCCTGAAGCCACACAGTGATA
TTGATTTGCTGGTTACGGTGACCGTAAGGCTTGATGAAACAACGCGGCGAGCTTTGATCAACGACCTTTT
GGAAACTTCGGCTTCCCCTGGAGAGAGCGAGATTCTCCGCGCTGTAGAAGTCACCATTGTTGTGCACGAC
GACATCATTCCGTGGCGTTATCCAGCTAAGCGCGAACTGCAATTTGGAGAATGGCAGCGCAATGACATTC
TTGCAGGTATCTTCGAGCCAGCCACGATCGACATTGATCTGGCTATCTTGCTGACAAAAGCAAGAGAACA
TAGCGTTGCCTTGGTAGGTCCAGCGGCGGAGGAACTCTTTGATCCGGTTCCTGAACAGGATCTATTTGAG
GCGCTAAATGAAACCTTAACGCTATGGAACTCGCCGCCCGACTGGGCTGGCGATGAGCGAAATGTAGTGC
TTACGTTGTCCCGCATTTGGTACAGCGCAGTAACCGGCAAAATCGCGCCGAAGGATGTCGCTGCCGACTG
GGCAATGGAGCGCCTGCCGGCCCAGTATCAGCCCGTCATACTTGAAGCTAGACAGGCTTATCTTGGACAA
GAAGAAGATCGCTTGGCCTCGCGCGCAGATCAGTTGGAAGAATTTGTCCACTACGTGAAAGGCGAGATCA
CCAAGGTAGTCGGCAAATAATGTCTAGCTAGAAATTCGTTCAAGCCGACGCCGCTTCGCGGCGCGGCTTA
ACTCAAGCGTTAGATGCACTAAGCACATAATTGCTCACAGCCAAACTATCAGGTCAAGTCTGCTTTTATT
ATTTTTAAGCGTGCATAATAAGCCCTACACAAATTGGGAGATATATCATGCATGACCAAAATCCCTTAAC
GTGAGTTTTCGTTCCACTGAGCGTCAGACCCCGTAGAAAAGATCAAAGGATCTTCTTGAGATCCTTTTTT
TCTGCGCGTAATCTGCTGCTTGCAAACAAAAAAACCACCGCTACCAGCGGTGGTTTGTTTGCCGGATCAA
GAGCTACCAACTCTTTTTCCGAAGGTAACTGGCTTCAGCAGAGCGCAGATACCAAATACTGTCCTTCTAG
TGTAGCCGTAGTTAGGCCACCACTTCAAGAACTCTGTAGCACCGCCTACATACCTCGCTCTGCTAATCCT
GTTACCAGTGGCTGCTGCCAGTGGCGATAAGTCGTGTCTTACCGGGTTGGACTCAAGACGATAGTTACCG
GATAAGGCGCAGCGGTCGGGCTGAACGGGGGGTTCGTGCACACAGCCCAGCTTGGAGCGAACGACCTACA
CCGAACTGAGATACCTACAGCGTGAGCTATGAGAAAGCGCCACGCTTCCCGAAGGGAGAAAGGCGGACAG
GTATCCGGTAAGCGGCAGGGTCGGAACAGGAGAGCGCACGAGGGAGCTTCCAGGGGGAAACGCCTGGTAT
CTTTATAGTCCTGTCGGGTTTCGCCACCTCTGACTTGAGCGTCGATTTTTGTGATGCTCGTCAGGGGGGC
GGAGCCTATGGAAAAACGCCAGCAACGCGGCCTTTTTACGGTTCCTGGCCTTTTGCTGGCCTTTTGCTCA
CATGTTCTTTCCTGCGTTATCCCCTGATTCTGTGGATAACCGTATTACCGCCTTTGAGTGAGCTGATACC
GCTCGCCGCAGCCGAACGACCGAGCGCAGCGAGTCAGTGAGCGAGGAAGCGGAAGAGCGCCTGATGCGGT
ATTTTCTCCTTACGCATCTGTGCGGTATTTCACACCGCATATGGTGCACTCTCAGTACAATCTGCTCTGA
TGCCGCATAGTTAAGCCAGTATACACTCCGCTATCGCTACGTGACTGGGTCATGGCTGCGCCCCGACACC
CGCCAACACCCGCTGACGCGCCCTGACGGGCTTGTCTGCTCCCGGCATCCGCTTACAGACAAGCTGTGAC
CGTCTCCGGGAGCTGCATGTGTCAGAGGTTTTCACCGTCATCACCGAAACGCGCGAGGCAGGGTGCCTTG
ATGTGGGCGCCGGCGGTCGAGTGGCGACGGCGCGGCTTGTCCGCGCCCTGGTAGATTGCCTGGCCGTAGG
CCAGCCATTTTTGAGCGGCCAGCGGCCGCGATAGGCCGACGCGAAGCGGCGGGGCGTAGGGAGCGCAGCG
ACCGAAGGGTAGGCGCTTTTTGCAGCTCTTCGGCTGTGCGCTGGCCAGACAGTTATGCACAGGCCAGGCG
GGTTTTAAGAGTTTTAATAAGTTTTAAAGAGTTTTAGGCGGAAAAATCGCCTTTTTTCTCTTTTATATCA
GTCACTTACATGTGTGACCGGTTCCCAATGTACGGCTTTGGGTTCCCAATGTACGGGTTCCGGTTCCCAA
TGTACGGCTTTGGGTTCCCAATGTACGTGCTATCCACAGGAAAGAGACCTTTTCGACCTTTTTCCCCTGC
TAGGGCAATTTGCCCTAGCATCTGCTCCGTACATTAGGAACCGGCGGATGCTTCGCCCTCGATCAGGTTG
CGGTAGCGCATGACTAGGATCGGGCCAGCCTGCCCCGCCTCCTCCTTCAAATCGTACTCCGGCAGGTCAT
TTGACCCGATCAGCTTGCGCACGGTGAAACAGAACTTCTTGAACTCTCCGGCGCTGCCACTGCGTTCGTA
GATCGTCTTGAACAACCATCTGGCTTCTGCCTTGCCTGCGGCGCGGCGTGCCAGGCGGTAGAGAAAACGG
CCGATGCCGGGATCGATCAAAAAGTAATCGGGGTGAACCGTCAGCACGTCCGGGTTCTTGCCTTCTGTGA
TCTCGCGGTACATCCAATCAGCTAGCTCGATCTCGATGTACTCCGGCCGCCCGGTTTCGCTCTTTACGAT
CTTGTAGCGGCTAATCAAGGCTTCACCCTCGGATACCGTCACCAGGCGGCCGTTCTTGGCCTTCTTCGTA
CGCTGCATGGCAACGTGCGTGGTGTTTAACCGAATGCAGGTTTCTACCAGGTCGTCTTTCTGCTTTCCGC
CATCGGCTCGCCGGCAGAACTTGAGTACGTCCGCAACGTGTGGACGGAACACGCGGCCGGGCTTGTCTCC
CTTCCCTTCCCGGTATCGGTTCATGGATTCGGTTAGATGGGAAACCGCCATCAGTACCAGGTCGTAATCC
CACACACTGGCCATGCCGGCCGGCCCTGCGGAAACCTCTACGTGCCCGTCTGGAAGCTCGTAGCGGATCA
CCTCGCCAGCTCGTCGGTCACGCTTCGACAGACGGAAAACGGCCACGTCCATGATGCTGCGACTATCGCG
GGTGCCCACGTCATAGAGCATCGGAACGAAAAAATCTGGTTGCTCGTCGCCCTTGGGCGGCTTCCTAATC
GACGGCGCACCGGCTGCCGGCGGTTGCCGGGATTCTTTGCGGATTCGATCAGCGGCCGCTTGCCACGATT
CACCGGGGCGTGCTTCTGCCTCGATGCGTTGCCGCTGGGCGGCCTGCGCGGCCTTCAACTTCTCCACCAG
GTCATCACCCAGCGCCGCGCCGATTTGTACCGGGCCGGATGGTTTGCGACCGCTCACGCCGATTCCTCGG
GCTTGGGGGTTCCAGTGCCATTGCAGGGCCGGCAGACAACCCAGCCGCTTACGCCTGGCCAACCGCCCGT
TCCTCCACACATGGGGCATTCCACGGCGTCGGTGCCTGGTTGTTCTTGATTTTCCATGCCGCCTCCTTTA
GCCGCTAAAATTCATCTACTCATTTATTCATTTGCTCATTTACTCTGGTAGCTGCGCGATGTATTCAGAT
AGCAGCTCGGTAATGGTCTTGCCTTGGCGTACCGCGTACATCTTCAGCTTGGTGTGATCCTCCGCCGGCA
ACTGAAAGTTGACCCGCTTCATGGCTGGCGTGTCTGCCAGGCTGGCCAACGTTGCAGCCTTGCTGCTGCG
TGCGCTCGGACGGCCGGCACTTAGCGTGTTTGTGCTTTTGCTCATTTTCTCTTTACCTCATTAACTCAAA
TGAGTTTTGATTTAATTTCAGCGGCCAGCGCCTGGACCTCGCGGGCAGCGTCGCCCTCGGGTTCTGATTC
AAGAACGGTTGTGCCGGCGGCGGCAGTGCCTGGGTAGCTCACGCGCTGCGTGATACGGGACTCAAGAATG
GGCAGCTCGTACCCGGCCAGCGCCTCGGCAACCTCACCGCCGATGCGCGTGCCTTTGATCGCCCGCGACA
CGACAAAGGCCGCTTGTAGCCTTCCATCCGTGACCTCAATGCGCTGCTTAACCAGCTCCACCAGGTCGGC
GGTGGCCCATATGTCGTAAGGGCTTGGCTGCACCGGAATCAGCACGAAGTCGGCTGCCTTGATCGCGGAC
ACAGCCAAGTCCGCCGCCTGGGGCGCTCCGTCGATCACTACGAAGTCGCGCCGGCCGATGGCCTTCACGT
CGCGGTCAATCGTCGGGCGGTCGATGCCGACAACGGTTAGCGGTTGATCTTCCCGCACGGCCGCCCAATC
GCGGGCACTGCCCTGGGGATCGGAATCGACTAACAGAACATCGGCCCCGGCGAGTTGCAGGGCGCGGGCT
AGATGGGTTGCGATGGTCGTCTTGCCTGACCCGCCTTTCTGGTTAAGTACAGCGATAACCTTCATGCGTT
CCCCTTGCGTATTTGTTTATTTACTCATCGCATCATATACGCAGCGACCGCATGACGCAAGCTGTTTTAC
TCAAATACACATCACCTTTTTAGACGGCGGCGCTCGGTTTCTTCAGCGGCCAAGCTGGCCGGCCAGGCCG
CCAGCTTGGCATCAGACAAACCGGCCAGGATTTCATGCAGCCGCACGGTTGAGACGTGCGCGGGCGGCTC
GAACACGTACCCGGCCGCGATCATCTCCGCCTCGATCTCTTCGGTAATGAAAAACGGTTCGTCCTGGCCG
TCCTGGTGCGGTTTCATGCTTGTTCCTCTTGGCGTTCATTCTCGGCGGCCGCCAGGGCGTCGGCCTCGGT
CAATGCGTCCTCACGGAAGGCACCGCGCCGCCTGGCCTCGGTGGGCGTCACTTCCTCGCTGCGCTCAAGT
GCGCGGTACAGGGTCGAGCGATGCACGCCAAGCAGTGCAGCCGCCTCTTTCACGGTGCGGCCTTCCTGGT
CGATCAGCTCGCGGGCGTGCGCGATCTGTGCCGGGGTGAGGGTAGGGCGGGGGCCAAACTTCACGCCTCG
GGCCTTGGCGGCCTCGCGCCCGCTCCGGGTGCGGTCGATGATTAGGGAACGCTCGAACTCGGCAATGCCG
GCGAACACGGTCAACACCATGCGGCCGGCCGGCGTGGTGGTGTCGGCCCACGGCTCTGCCAGGCTACGCA
GGCCCGCGCCGGCCTCCTGGATGCGCTCGGCAATGTCCAGTAGGTCGCGGGTGCTGCGGGCCAGGCGGTC
TAGCCTGGTCACTGTCACAACGTCGCCAGGGCGTAGGTGGTCAAGCATCCTGGCCAGCTCCGGGCGGTCG
CGCCTGGTGCCGGTGATCTTCTCGGAAAACAGCTTGGTGCAGCCGGCCGCGTGCAGTTCGGCCCGTTGGT
TGGTCAAGTCCTGGTCGTCGGTGCTGACGCGGGCATAGCCCAGCAGGCCAGCGGCGGCGCTCTTGTTCAT
GGCGTAATGTCTCCGGTTCTAGTCGCAAGTATTCTACTTTATGCGACTAAAACACGCGACAAGAAAACGC
CAGGAAAAGGGCAGGGCGGCAGCCTGTCGCGTAACTTAGGACTTGTGCGACATGTCGTTTTCAGAAGACG
GCTGCACTGAACGTCAGAAGCCGACTGCACTATAGCAGCGGAGGGGTTGGATCAAAGTACTTTAAAGTAC
TTTAAAGTACTTTAAAGTACTTTGATCCCGAGGGGAACCCTGTGGTTGGCATGCACATACAAATGGACGA
ACGGATAAACCTTTTCACGCCCTTTTAAATATCCGATTATTCTAATAAACGCTCTTTTCTCTTAGGTTTA
CCCGCCAATATATCCTGTCAAACACTGATAGTTTAAACTGAAGGCGGGAAACGACAATCTGATCCAAGCT
CAAGCTAAGCTCTCAACTTTTGATTCGCTATTTGCAGTGCACCTGTGGCGTTCATCACATCTTTTGTGAC
ACTGTTTGCACTGGTCATTGCTATTACAAAGGACCTTCCTGATGTTGAAGGAGATCGAAAGTAAGTAACT
GCACGCATAACCATTTTCTTTCCGCTCTTTGGCTCAATCCATTTGACAGTCAAAGACAATGTTTAACCAG
CTCCGTTTGATATATTGTCTTTATGTGTTTGTTCAAGCATGTTTAGTTAATCATGCCTTTGATTGATCTT
GAATAGGTTCCAAATATCAACCCTGGCAACAAAACTTGGAGTGAGAAACATTGCATTCCTCGGTTCTGGA
CTTCTGCTAGTAAATTATGTTTCAGCCATATCACTAGCTTTCTACATGCCTCAGGTGAATTCATCTATTT
CCGTCTTAACTATTTCGGTTAATTAAAGCACGAACACCATTACTGCATGTAGAAGCTTGATAAACTATCG
CCACCAATTTATTTTTGTTGCGATATTGTTACTTTCCTCAGTATGCAGCTTTGAAAAGACCAACCCTCTT
ATCCTTTAACAATGAACAGGTTTTTAGAGGTAGCTTGATGATTCCTGCACATGTGATCTTGGCTTCAGGC
TTAATTTTCCAGGTAAAGCATTATGAGATACTCTTATATCTCTTACATACTTTTGAGATAATGCACAAGA
ACTTCATAACTATATGCTTTAGTTTCTGCATTTGACACTGCCAAATTCATTAATCTCTAATATCTTTGTT
GTTGATCTTTGGTAGACATGGGTACTAGAAAAAGCAAACTACACCAAGGTAAAATACTTTTGTACAAACA
TAAACTCGTTATCACGGAACATCAATGGAGTGTATATCTAACGGAGTGTAGAAACATTTGATTATTGCAG
GAAGCTATCTCAGGATATTATCGGTTTATATGGAATCTCTTCTACGCAGAGTATCTGTTATTCCCCTTCC
TCTAGCTTTCAATTTCATGGTGAGGATATGCAGTTTTCTTTGTATATCATTCTTCTTCTTCTTTGTAGCT
TGGAGTCAAAATCGGTTCCTTCATGTACATACATCAAGGATATGTCCTTCTGAATTTTTATATCTTGCAA
TAAAAATGCTTGTACCAATTGAAACACCAGCTTTTTGAGTTCTATGATCACTGACTTGGTTCTAACCAAA
AAAAAAAAAATGTTTAATTTACATATCTAAAAGTAGGTTTAGGGAAACCTAAACAGTAAAATATTTGTAT
ATTATTCGAATTTCACTCATCATAAAAACTTAAATTGCACCATAAAATTTTGTTTTACTATTAATGATGT
AATTTGTGTAACTTAAGATAAAAATAATATTCCGTAAGTTAACCGGCTAAAACCACGTATAAACCAGGGA
ACCTGTTAAACCGGTTCTTTACTGGATAAAGAAATGAAAGCCCATGTAGACAGCTCCATTAGAGCCCAAA
CCCTAAATTTCTCATCTATATAAAAGGAGTGACATTAGGGTTTTTGTTCGTCCTCTTAAAGCTTCTCGTT
TTCTCTGCCGTCTCTCTCATTCGCGCGACGCAAACGATCTTCAGGTGATCTTCTTTCTCCAAATCCTCTC
TCATAACTCTGATTTCGTACTTGTGTATTTGAGCTCACGCTCTGTTTCTCTCACCACAGCCATGTTTAAA
CAAGCTTCTCGTCTCCTCTCCCGATCTGTCGCCGCCGCATCTTCCAAATCGGTGACGACTCGTGCCTTTT
CAACGGAACTTCCATCGACGCTCGATTCCGCTAGTGATATCACAAGTTTGTACAAAAAAGCAGGCTTTTA
CCCATACGATGTTCCAGATTACGCTGATATCGCCGATCTACGCACGCTCGGCTACAGCCAGCAGCAACAG
GAGAAGATCAAACCGAAGGTTCGTTCGACAGTGGCGCAGCACCACGAGGCACTGGTCGGCCACGGGTTTA
CACACGCGCACATCGTTGCGTTAAGCCAACACCCGGCAGCGTTAGGGACCGTCGCTGTCAAGTATCAGGA
CATGATCGCAGCGTTGCCAGAGGCGACACACGAAGCGATCGTTGGCGTCGGCAAACAGTGGTCCGGCGCA
CGCGCTCTGGAGGCCTTGCTCACGGTGGCGGGAGAGTTGAGAGGTCCACCGTTACAGTTGGACACAGGCC
AACTTCTCAAGATTGCAAAACGTGGCGGCGTGACCGCAGTGGAGGCAGTGCATGCATGGCGCAATGCACT
GACGGGTGCCCCGCTCAACCTGACCCCCGACCAGGTTGTCGCTATTGCTAGTAACGGCGGAGGCAAACAG
GCGCTGGAAACAGTTCAGCGCCTCTTGCCGGTCTTGTGTCAGGACCACGGCCTGACCCCAGAACAGGTTG
TGGCCATCGCCAGCAACATAGGTGGCAAGCAGGCCCTCGAAACCGTCCAGAGACTGTTACCGGTTCTCTG
CCAGGCCCACGGCCTGACCCCAGACCAGGTTGTGGCCATCGCCAGCAACATAGGTGGCAAGCAGGCCCTC
GAAACCGTCCAGAGACTGTTACCGGTTCTCTGCCAGGCCCACGGCCTGACCCCCGCCCAGGTTGTCGCTA
TTGCTAGTAACGGCGGAGGCAAACAGGCGCTGGAAACAGTTCAGCGCCTCTTGCCGGTCTTGTGTCAGGA
CCACGGCCTGACCCCAGACCAGGTTGTGGCCATCGCCAGCAACATAGGTGGCAAGCAGGCCCTCGAAACC
GTCCAGAGACTGTTACCGGTTCTCTGCCAGGACCACGGCCTGACCCCAGAACAAGTTGTCGCGATTGCAA
GCAACAACGGAGGCAAACAAGCCTTAGAAACAGTCCAGAGATTGTTGCCGGTGCTGTGCCAAGCCCACGG
CCTGACCCCAGACCAGGTTGTGGCCATCGCCAGCAACATAGGTGGCAAGCAGGCCCTCGAAACCGTCCAG
AGACTGTTACCGGTTCTCTGCCAGGCCCACGGCCTGACCCCAGCCCAAGTTGTCGCGATTGCAAGCAACA
ACGGAGGCAAACAAGCCTTAGAAACAGTCCAGAGATTGTTGCCGGTGCTGTGCCAAGACCACGGCCTGAC
CCCCGACCAGGTTGTCGCTATTGCTAGTAACGGCGGAGGCAAACAGGCGCTGGAAACAGTTCAGCGCCTC
TTGCCGGTCTTGTGTCAGGACCACGGCCTGACCCCAGAACAGGTTGTGGCCATCGCCAGCAACATAGGTG
GCAAGCAGGCCCTCGAAACCGTCCAGAGACTGTTACCGGTTCTCTGCCAGGCCCACGGCCTGACCCCTGT
GTCAGGACCACGGCCTGACCCCAGAACAGGTTGTGGCCATCGCCAGCAACATAGGTGGCAAGCAGGCCCT
CGAAACCGTCCAGAGACTGTTACCGGTTCTCTGCCAGGCCCACGGCCTGACCCCGGACCAGGTGGTTGCA
ATCGCGTCACACGATGGGGGAAAGCAGGCCCTAGAAACCGTTCAGCGACTCCTGCCCGTCCTGTGCCAGG
CCCACGGCCTGACCCCAGCCCAGGTTGTGGCCATCGCCAGCAACATAGGTGGCAAGCAGGCCCTCGAAAC
CGTCCAGAGACTGTTACCGGTTCTCTGCCAGGACCACGGCCTGACCCCAGACCAGGTTGTGGCCATCGCC
AGCAACATAGGTGGCAAGCAGGCCCTCGAAACCGTCCAGAGACTGTTACCGGTTCTCTGCCAGGACCACG
GCCTGACCCCAGAACAGGTTGTGGCCATCGCCAGCAACATAGGTGGCAAGCAGGCCCTCGAAACCGTCCA
GAGACTGTTACCGGTTCTCTGCCAGGCCCACGGCCTGACCCCAGACCAGGTTGTGGCCATCGCCAGCAAC
ATAGGTGGCAAGCAGGCCCTCGAAACCGTCCAGAGACTGTTACCGGTTCTCTGCCAGGCCCACGGCCTGA
CCCCGGCCCAGGTGGTTGCAATCGCGTCACACGATGGGGGAAAGCAGGCCCTAGAAACCGTTCAGCGACT
CCTGCCCGTCCTGTGCCAGGACCACGGCCTGACCCCCGACCAGGTTGTCGCTATTGCTAGTAACGGCGGA
GGCAAACAGGCGCTGGAAACAGTTCAGCGCCTCTTGCCGGTCTTGTGTCAGGACCACGGCCTGACCCCCG
AACAGGTTGTCGCTATTGCTAGTAACGGCGGAGGCAAACAGGCGCTGGAAACAGTTCAGCGCCTCTTGCC
GGTCTTGTGTCAGGCCCACGGCCTGACCCCTGAGCAGGTAGTGGCTATTGCATCCAACATAGGGGGCAGA
CCCGCACTGGAGTCAATTGTTGCCCAGTTATCTCGCCCTGATCCGGCGTTGGCCGCGTTGACCAACGACC
ACCTCGTCGCCTTGGCCTGCCTCGGCGGGCGTCCTGCGCTGGATGCAGTGAAAAAGGGATTGGGGGGGTC
TGGATCGTATGCTTTAGGACCGTATCAGATCTCAAGTGAAGTCGAGTTTTCGCATGAGTACTGGATGAGA
CATGCGTTGACGTTAGCCAAACGTGCAAGAGATGAGAGAGAAGTACCTGTTGGAGCTGTGTTGGTCCTCA
ACAATCGCGTAATTGGAGAAGGCTGGAATAGAGCCATAGGTCTTCACGATCCAACAGCCCATGCAGAGAT
CATGGCTCTCAGACAAGGAGGTCTTGTTATGCAGAATTACCGTCTGATAGATGCAACGTTGTATGTGACC
TTTGAGCCTTGTGTTATGTGTGCAGGCGCGATGATCCACTCTCGGATTGGACGTGTAGTATTTGGAGTGC
GAAACAGCAAAAGGGGTGCTGCTGGTTCTCTGATGAATGTCCTTAACTATCCGGGTATGAACCATAGGGT
GGAAATCACAGAGGGCATTCTAGCTGACGAATGTGCTGCTTTGCTTTGCGACTTCTACCGAATGCCTAGA
CAGGTGTTCAATGCACAGAAGAAAGCGCAAAGCTCGATCAACCTCGTTGGATCAGGGTCTTATGCTCTTG
GACCCTATCAGATTTCAGCGCCTCAATTACCGGCTTATAATGGGCAAACAGTTGGAACCTTCTACTATGT
CAACGATGCTGGTGGTCTTGAGAGTAAGGTGTTTTCATCAGGAGGTCCAACTCCATACCCAAACTACGCT
AATGCAGGGCATGTTGCAGGACAATCTGCTTTGTTCATGAGGGATAATGGGATAAGTGAAGGGCTAGTCT
TCCACAACAATCCGGAAGGAACTTGCGGTTTTTGCGTGAACATGACTGAAACTCTCTTACCTGAGAATGC
CAAGATGACTGTTGTTCCTCCAGAAGGCGCTATTCCCGTTAAACGGGGAGCAACTGGTGAGACAAAGGTT
TTTACCGGCAACTCCAATTCCCCAAAATCTCCTACAAAGGGAGGTTGTTGATAACTCGAGCGATCCTCTA
GAACCCAGCTTTCTTGTACAAAGTGGTGATATCCCGCGGCCATGCTAGAGTCCGCAAAAATCACCAGTCT
CTCTCTACAAATCTATCTCTCTCTATTTTTCTCCAGAATAATGTGTGAGTAGTTCCCAGATAAGGGAATT
AGGGTTCTTATAGGGTTTCGCTCATGTGTTGAGCATATAAGAAACCCTTAGTATGTATTTGTATTTGTAA
AATACTTCTATCAATAAAATTTCTAATTCCTAAAACCAAAATCCAGTGACCTGCAGGCATGCGACGTCG
Features (pLannotate 1.2.2; 34 found; start..end, strand, type, name):
    446..970     -  CDS            MSR4 (fragment): MSRA4_ARATH - Also known as PMSR, PMSR4. Experimental evidence at protein level: Swiss-Prot protein existence level 1. Catalyzes the reduction of methionine sulfoxide (MetSO) to methionine in proteins. Plays a protective role against oxidative stress by restoring activity to proteins that have been inactivated by methionine oxidation. Prevents the methionine sulfoxidation of the heat shock protein HSP21 and its subsequent inactivation. MSRA family specifically reduces the MetSO S-enantiomer. From Arabidopsis thaliana (Mouse-ear cress).
   1512..2228    +  CDS            OLEO2_BRANA: Experimental evidence at protein level: Swiss-Prot protein existence level 1. May have a structural role to stabilize the lipid body during desiccation of the seed by preventing coalescence of the oil. Probably interacts with both lipid and phospholipid moieties of lipid bodies. May also provide recognition signals for specific lipase anchorage in lipolysis during seedling growth. From Brassica napus (Rape).
   2246..2270    -  protein_bind   attB2: mutant version of attB; recombination site for the Gateway® BP reaction BP Clonase™
   2283..2996    +  CDS            EGFP: EGFP is a basic (constitutively fluorescent) green fluorescent protein published in 1996, derived from Aequorea victoria. It is reported to be a rapidly-maturing weak dimer with moderate acid sensitivity.
   3006..3082    +  CDS            GUS (fragment): β-glucuronidase; uidA (or gusA) from E. coli
   3077..3173    +  CDS            GUS (fragment): β-glucuronidase; uidA (or gusA) from E. coli
   3250..3409    +  polyA_signal   CaMV poly(A) signal (fragment): cauliflower mosaic virus polyadenylation signal
   3522..3701    +  promoter       NOS promoter: nopaline synthase promoter
   3735..4526    +  CDS            neo: KKA2_KLEPN - Also known as kan, nptII. Experimental evidence at protein level: Swiss-Prot protein existence level 1. Resistance to kanamycin, neomycin, paromomycin, ribostamycin, butirosin and gentamicin B. From Klebsiella pneumoniae.
   4569..4821    +  terminator     NOS terminator: nopaline synthase terminator and poly(A) signal
   4914..4938    -  misc_feature   LB T-DNA repeat: left border repeat from nopaline C58 T-DNA
   5197..5220    +  promoter       Pc promoter (fragment): intI1 (promoter lies within the coding sequence); class 1 integron promoter
   5396..5452    +  CDS            GmR (fragment): gentamycin acetyltransferase; aacC1; confers resistance to gentamycin
   5463..6250    +  CDS            SmR (fragment): aminoglycoside adenylyltransferase (Murphy, 1985); aadA; confers resistance to spectinomycin and streptomycin
   6496..7084    +  rep_origin     ori: high-copy-number ColE1/pMB1/pBR322/pUC origin of replication
   7270..7410    -  misc_feature   bom: basis of mobility region from pBR322
   7512..7551    -  CDS            rop (fragment): Rop protein, which maintains plasmids at low copy number; rop
   7754..7948    -  rep_origin     pVS1 oriV: origin of replication for the Pseudomonas plasmid pVS1 (Heeb et al., 2000)
   8014..9087    -  CDS            pVS1 RepA: replication protein from the Pseudomonas plasmid pVS1 (Heeb et al., 2000)
   9516..10145   -  CDS            pVS1 StaA: stability protein from the Pseudomonas plasmid pVS1 (Heeb et al., 2000)
  10705..11106   -  CDS            Y4CG_SINFN (fragment): Protein inferred from homology: Swiss-Prot protein existence level 3. From Sinorhizobium fredii (strain NBRC 101917 / NGR234).
  11476..11500   -  misc_feature   RB T-DNA repeat: right border repeat from nopaline C58 T-DNA
  11586..11957   +  CDS            HST (fragment): HSTC_ARATH - Also known as HPT2, VTE2-2. Experimental evidence at protein level: Swiss-Prot protein existence level 1. Involved in the synthesis of plastoquinone-9. Can use both homogentisic acid and 2,5-dihydroxyphenylacetic acid gamma-lactone as prenyl acceptors, and solanesyl diphosphate > farnesyl diphosphate > geranylgeranyl diphosphate >> phytyl diphosphate as prenyl donors. Do not catalyze the decardoxylation of homogentisate uncoupled from prenylation. From Arabidopsis thaliana (Mouse-ear cress).
  12109..12192   +  CDS            HST (fragment): HSTC_ARATH - Also known as HPT2, VTE2-2. Experimental evidence at protein level: Swiss-Prot protein existence level 1. Involved in the synthesis of plastoquinone-9. Can use both homogentisic acid and 2,5-dihydroxyphenylacetic acid gamma-lactone as prenyl acceptors, and solanesyl diphosphate > farnesyl diphosphate > geranylgeranyl diphosphate >> phytyl diphosphate as prenyl donors. Do not catalyze the decardoxylation of homogentisate uncoupled from prenylation. From Arabidopsis thaliana (Mouse-ear cress).
  12458..12532   +  CDS            HST (fragment): HSTC_ARATH - Also known as HPT2, VTE2-2. Experimental evidence at protein level: Swiss-Prot protein existence level 1. Involved in the synthesis of plastoquinone-9. Can use both homogentisic acid and 2,5-dihydroxyphenylacetic acid gamma-lactone as prenyl acceptors, and solanesyl diphosphate > farnesyl diphosphate > geranylgeranyl diphosphate >> phytyl diphosphate as prenyl donors. Do not catalyze the decardoxylation of homogentisate uncoupled from prenylation. From Arabidopsis thaliana (Mouse-ear cress).
  13222..13329   +  CDS            ATP4_ARATH (fragment): Experimental evidence at protein level: Swiss-Prot protein existence level 1. Mitochondrial membrane ATP synthase (F(1)F(0) ATP synthase or Complex V) produces ATP from ADP in the presence of a proton gradient across the membrane which is generated by electron transport complexes of the respiratory chain. F-type ATPases consist of two structural domains, F(1) - containing the extramembraneous catalytic core, and F(0) - containing the membrane proton channel, linked together by a central stalk and a peripheral stalk. During catalysis, ATP turnover in the catalytic domain of F(1) is coupled via
  13342..13366   +  protein_bind   attB1: mutant version of attB; recombination site for the Gateway® BP reaction BP Clonase™
  13369..13395   +  CDS            3xHA (fragment): three tandem HA epitope tags
  13405..13911   +  CDS            avrBs3 (fragment): AVRB3_XANEU - Experimental evidence at protein level: Swiss-Prot protein existence level 1. Avirulence protein. Acts as a transcription factor in C.annuum plants. In susceptible plants lacking the Bs3 resistance gene induces expression of a number of genes, including genes homologous to a family of auxin-induced genes, alpha-expansin genes, pectate lyase, anthocyanidin glucoside rhamnosyl transferase and at least one transcription factor, UPA20. Their expression leads to plant hypertrophy in mesophyll cells, probably mainly mediated by UPA20 (PubMed:17962565). In resistant plants induces the h
  15833..15952   +  CDS            avrBs3 (fragment): AVRB3_XANEU - Experimental evidence at protein level: Swiss-Prot protein existence level 1. Avirulence protein. Acts as a transcription factor in C.annuum plants. In susceptible plants lacking the Bs3 resistance gene induces expression of a number of genes, including genes homologous to a family of auxin-induced genes, alpha-expansin genes, pectate lyase, anthocyanidin glucoside rhamnosyl transferase and at least one transcription factor, UPA20. Their expression leads to plant hypertrophy in mesophyll cells, probably mainly mediated by UPA20 (PubMed:17962565). In resistant plants induces the h
  15995..16486   +  CDS            tadA: TADA_ECOLI - Also known as yfhC. Experimental evidence at protein level: Swiss-Prot protein existence level 1. Catalyzes the deamination of adenosine to inosine at the wobble position 34 of tRNA(Arg2). Essential for cell viability. From Escherichia coli (strain K12).
  16502..16918   +  CDS            dddA (fragment): DDDA_BURC1 - Experimental evidence at protein level: Swiss-Prot protein existence level 1. Toxic component of a toxin-immunity protein module, which functions as a cellular contact-dependent growth inhibition (CDI) system. CDI modules allow bacteria to communicate with and inhibit the growth of closely related neighboring bacteria in a contact-dependent fashion. Bacteria that have this module inhibit or kill bacteria without it, giving them a growth advantage. Probably specifically inhibited by cognate immunity protein DddI (Probable). The C-terminal 163 residue fragment has double-stranded DN
  16943..16967   -  protein_bind   attB2: mutant version of attB; recombination site for the Gateway® BP reaction BP Clonase™
  17038..17197   +  polyA_signal   CaMV poly(A) signal (fragment): cauliflower mosaic virus polyadenylation signal
