[The description below was written by a language model from this plasmid's Addgene catalogue record and pLannotate feature annotations shown in this document.]
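Description:
mTALEAD nad7-1 is a 17.2 kb binary Ti vector for Agrobacterium-mediated plant transformation, built by multisite Gateway recombination in the pK7WG2 backbone. It expresses a monomeric TALE-linked adenine deaminase intended to introduce a targeted A-to-G change in the mitochondrial nad7 gene (the associated work was done in Arabidopsis). Outside the T-DNA borders, the backbone carries a high-copy ColE1/pUC-type origin with the pBR322 bom site for propagation in E. coli. The pVS1 oriV, RepA and StaA functions provide replication and stable maintenance in Agrobacterium. An aadA (SmR) gene gives the spectinomycin selection listed in the record.

Reading in from the right border, the annotated sequence begins with fragments matching Arabidopsis genomic sequence, presumably a plant promoter region, although the record does not name the promoter. Next comes a short fragment of the Arabidopsis mitochondrial ATP synthase protein ATP4, which is consistent with an N-terminal mitochondrial targeting presequence. Downstream of attB1 lie a partial HA epitope match and AvrBs3-derived TALE N- and C-terminal segments. These flank a roughly 1.9 kb unannotated stretch that presumably holds the target-specific repeat array. The E. coli TadA adenosine deaminase and a DddA fragment follow, and the unit ends at attB2 with a CaMV poly(A) signal. The TALE domain directs the fusion to the nad7 target site, and TadA supplies the adenine deamination; the record does not say what role the DddA portion plays.

The T-DNA also contains an oleosin (Brassica napus match)–EGFP fusion with a CaMV poly(A) signal, an arrangement typical of fluorescent seed markers for picking out transformed seeds. A NOS promoter–nptII–NOS terminator cassette next to the left border provides kanamycin selection in plants.
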