Addgene plasmid #210831: mTALEAD nad7-1
Purpose: mTALEAD expression vector
Depositing lab: Shin-ichi Arimura. Depositing organization: The University of Tokyo. Publication: Targeted A-to-G base editing in the organellar genomes of Arabidopsis with monomeric programmable deaminases. Zhou C, Okuno M, Nakazato I, Tsutsumi N, Arimura SI. Plant Physiol. 2023 Dec 21:kiad678. doi: 10.1093/plphys/kiad678. PubMed 38128544.
Backbone
  Vector backbone: pK7WG2
  Vector type: Plant Expression
Growth in bacteria
  Bacterial resistance: Spectinomycin, 50 μg/mL
  Growth temperature: 37°C
  Growth strain: DH5alpha
  Copy number: High Copy
Gene/Insert
  Gene/Insert name: For specific A-to-G base editing to introduce targeted A-to-G mutation in nad7 in mitochondria
  Species: Synthetic
  Cloning method: Gateway Cloning
Terms and licenses: Academic/Nonprofit Terms; Industry Terms: Not Available to Industry
Depositor comments: Ti vector constructed by multisite Gateway
How to cite: mTALEAD nad7-1 was a gift from Shin-ichi Arimura (Addgene plasmid # 210831 ; http://n2t.net/addgene:210831 ; RRID:Addgene_210831)
